Addgene plasmid #111730: pBacMam2-DiEx-LIC-C-flag_huntingtin_full-length_Q109
Purpose: Baculovirus transfer vector for expression of huntingtin protein in insect and mammalian cellscells as well as in mammalian cells
Depositing lab: Cheryl Arrowsmith. Depositing organization: University of Toronto. Publication: Design and characterization of mutant and wildtype huntingtin proteins produced from a toolkit of scalable eukaryotic expression systems. Harding RJ, Loppnau P, Ackloo S, Lemak A, Hutchinson A, Hunt B, Holehouse AS, Ho JC, Fan L, Toledo-Sherman L, Seitova A, Arrowsmith CH. J Biol Chem. 2019 Apr 26;294(17):6986-7001. doi: 10.1074/jbc.RA118.007204. Epub 2019 Mar 6. PubMed 30842263.
Backbone
  Vector backbone: pBacMam2-DiEx-LIC
  Vector type: Mammalian Expression ; Baculovirus Expression
Growth in bacteria
  Bacterial resistance: Ampicillin, 100 μg/mL
  Growth temperature: 37°C
  Growth strain: DH5alpha
  Copy number: High Copy
Gene/Insert
  Gene/Insert name: HTT (alt name: huntingtin)
  Species: H. sapiens (human)
  Insert size (bp): 9690
  Mutation: Q109 (polyQ repeat)
  Entrez Gene: HTT (a.k.a. HD, IT15, LOMARS)
  Promoter: CMV and P10
  Tag / fusion protein: FLAG (C terminal on insert)
  Cloning method: Ligation Independent Cloning
  Sequencing primers: 5′ pFBM-fwd (5'-caaaatgtcgtaacaactccgc-3'); 3′ pFBM-rev (5'- tagttaagaataccagtcaatctttcac-3')
Resource information
  A portion of this plasmid was derived from a plasmid made by: Kazusa DNA Research Institute Gene KIEE4296 & Original Clone ID cp94296
Terms and licenses: Academic/Nonprofit Terms; Industry Terms: Not Available to Industry
Depositor comments: Please visit https://www.biorxiv.org/content/early/2018/12/10/492215 for BioRxiv preprint.
How to cite: pBacMam2-DiEx-LIC-C-flag_huntingtin_full-length_Q109 was a gift from Cheryl Arrowsmith (Addgene plasmid # 111730 ; http://n2t.net/addgene:111730 ; RRID:Addgene_111730)
