[The description below was written by a language model from this plasmid's Addgene catalogue record and the feature table of its GenBank file.]
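Description:
pBacMam2-DiEx-LIC-C-flag_huntingtin_full-length_Q109 is a 16 kb baculovirus transfer vector built on the pBacMam2-DiEx-LIC backbone for producing full-length human huntingtin (HTT) in both insect and mammalian cells. It is propagated in E. coli as a high-copy plasmid through a ColE1/pUC-type origin with ampicillin selection, and it also carries an f1 phage origin. The expression cassette lies between the right and left ends of a mini-Tn7 element, together with a gentamicin resistance gene driven by the class 1 integron Pc promoter. This arrangement is characteristic of Tn7-based transposition of the cassette into a baculovirus bacmid.

The payload is a roughly 9.7 kb HTT open reading frame with an expanded polyglutamine tract of 109 residues, inserted by ligation-independent cloning. The HTT coding region itself is not annotated in the feature table, but it corresponds to the unannotated span downstream of the promoters. Two promoters sit in tandem upstream: the CMV immediate-early enhancer/promoter for mammalian cells and the baculoviral p10 promoter for insect cells, so the same recombinant virus can drive expression after infecting insect cells or transducing mammalian cells (BacMam delivery). The catalogue lists a C-terminal FLAG tag. The annotation shows a FLAG epitope at the end of the insert, followed shortly by a 10xHis tag and a second FLAG; whether those later tags are translated as part of the fusion is not stated. A WPRE primer site suggests a post-transcriptional enhancer element, though none is annotated, and an SV40 polyadenylation signal terminates the transcript. The plasmid belongs to a toolkit of wild-type and mutant huntingtin constructs for scalable eukaryotic protein production and characterization.
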