LOCUS       Exported 16038 bp ds-DNA circular SYN 12-MAY-2021
DEFINITION  Baculovirus transfer vector for expression of huntingtin protein in
            insect and mammalian cellscells as well as in mammalian cells.
ACCESSION   .
VERSION     .
KEYWORDS    pBacMam2-DiEx-LIC-C-flag_huntingtin_full-length_Q109
SOURCE      synthetic DNA construct
  ORGANISM  synthetic DNA construct
REFERENCE   1 (bases 1 to 16038)
  AUTHORS   Harding RJ, Loppnau P, Ackloo S, Lemak A, Hutchinson A, Hunt B,
            Holehouse AS, Ho JC, Fan L, Toledo-Sherman L, Seitova A, Arrowsmith
            CH
  TITLE     Design and characterization of mutant and wildtype huntingtin
            proteins produced from a toolkit of scalable eukaryotic expression
            systems.
  JOURNAL   J Biol Chem. 2019 Apr 26;294(17):6986-7001. doi:
            10.1074/jbc.RA118.007204. Epub 2019 Mar 6.
  PUBMED    30842263
REFERENCE   2 (bases 1 to 16038)
  AUTHORS   .
  TITLE     Direct Submission
  JOURNAL   Exported May 12, 2021 from SnapGene Server 1.1.58
            http://www.snapgene.com
FEATURES             Location/Qualifiers
     source          1..16038
                     /organism="synthetic DNA construct"
                     /mol_type="other DNA"
     rep_origin      102..556
                     /direction=RIGHT
                     /label=f1 ori
                     /note="f1 bacteriophage origin of replication; arrow
                     indicates direction of (+) strand synthesis"
     primer_bind     complement(189..208)
                     /label=F1ori-R
                     /note="F1 origin, reverse primer"
     primer_bind     398..419
                     /label=F1ori-F
                     /note="F1 origin, forward primer"
     promoter        582..686
                     /gene="bla"
                     /label=AmpR promoter
     CDS             687..1547
                     /codon_start=1
                     /gene="bla"
                     /product="beta-lactamase"
                     /label=AmpR
                     /note="confers resistance to ampicillin, carbenicillin, and
                     related antibiotics"
                     /translation="MSIQHFRVALIPFFAAFCLPVFAHPETLVKVKDAEDQLGARVGYI
                     ELDLNSGKILESFRPEERFPMMSTFKVLLCGAVLSRIDAGQEQLGRRIHYSQNDLVEYS
                     PVTEKHLTDGMTVRELCSAAITMSDNTAANLLLTTIGGPKELTAFLHNMGDHVTRLDRW
                     EPELNEAIPNDERDTTMPVAMATTLRKLLTGELLTLASRQQLIDWMEADKVAGPLLRSA
                     LPAGWFIADKSGAGERGSRGIIAALGPDGKPSRIVVIYTTGSQATMDERNRQIAEIGAS
                     LIKHW"
     primer_bind     complement(905..924)
                     /label=Amp-R
                     /note="Ampicillin resistance gene, reverse primer"
     rep_origin      1718..2306
                     /direction=RIGHT
                     /label=ori
                     /note="high-copy-number ColE1/pMB1/pBR322/pUC origin of
                     replication"
     primer_bind     2207..2226
                     /label=pBR322ori-F
                     /note="pBR322 origin, forward primer"
     primer_bind     2460..2477
                     /label=L4440
                     /note="L4440 vector, forward primer"
     mobile_element  2611..2835
                     /mobile_element_type="transposon:Tn7"
                     /note="mini-Tn7 element (right end of the Tn7 transposon)"
     CDS             complement(2902..3435)
                     /codon_start=1
                     /gene="aacC1"
                     /product="gentamycin acetyltransferase"
                     /label=GmR
                     /note="confers resistance to gentamycin"
                     /translation="MLRSSNDVTQQGSRPKTKLGGSSMGIIRTCRLGPDQVKSMRAALD
                     LFGREFGDVATYSQHQPDSDYLGNLLRSKTFIALAAFDQEAVVGALAAYVLPKFEQPRS
                     EIYIYDLAVSGEHRRQGIATALINLLKHEANALGAYVIYVQADYGDDPAVALYTKLGIR
                     EEVMHFDIDPSTAT"
     promoter        complement(3624..3652)
                     /gene="intI1 (promoter lies within the coding sequence)"
                     /label=Pc promoter
                     /note="class 1 integron promoter"
     polyA_signal    4160..4208
                     /label=HSV TK poly(A) signal
                     /note="herpes simplex virus thymidine kinase
                     polyadenylation signal (Cole and Stacy, 1985)"
     primer_bind     4233..4252
                     /label=TK-pA-R
                     /note="Thymidine kinase polyA, reverse primer"
     enhancer        4313..4692
                     /label=CMV enhancer
                     /note="human cytomegalovirus immediate early enhancer"
     promoter        4693..4896
                     /label=CMV promoter
                     /note="human cytomegalovirus (CMV) immediate early
                     promoter"
     primer_bind     4847..4867
                     /label=CMV-F
                     /note="Human CMV immediate early promoter, forward primer"
     promoter        4943..5052
                     /label=p10 promoter
                     /note="baculovirus promoter for expression in insect cells"
     regulatory      14091..14100
                     /regulatory_class="other"
                     /note="vertebrate consensus sequence for strong initiation
                     of translation (Kozak, 1987)"
     CDS             14786..14809
                     /codon_start=1
                     /product="FLAG(R) epitope tag, followed by an enterokinase
                     cleavage site"
                     /label=FLAG
                     /translation="DYKDDDDK"
     CDS             14831..14860
                     /codon_start=1
                     /product="10xHis affinity tag"
                     /label=10xHis
                     /translation="HHHHHHHHHH"
     CDS             14861..14884
                     /codon_start=1
                     /product="FLAG(R) epitope tag, followed by an enterokinase
                     cleavage site"
                     /label=FLAG
                     /translation="DYKDDDDK"
     primer_bind     complement(14974..14994)
                     /label=WPRE-R
                     /note="WPRE, reverse primer"
     CDS             complement(15392..15403)
                     /codon_start=1
                     /product="Factor Xa recognition and cleavage site"
                     /label=Factor Xa site
                     /translation="IEGR"
     polyA_signal    15628..15762
                     /label=SV40 poly(A) signal
                     /note="SV40 polyadenylation signal"
     primer_bind     complement(15665..15684)
                     /label=SV40pA-R
                     /note="SV40 polyA, reverse primer"
     primer_bind     15719..15738
                     /label=EBV-rev
                     /note="SV40 polyA terminator, reverse primer"
     mobile_element  15791..15956
                     /mobile_element_type="transposon:Tn7"
                     /note="mini-Tn7 element (left end of the Tn7 transposon)"
ORIGIN
        1 ttctctgtca cagaatgaaa atttttctgt catctcttcg ttattaatgt ttgtaattga
       61 ctgaatatca acgcttattt gcagcctgaa tggcgaatgg gnnnnnnnnn nnnnnnnnnn
      121 nnnnnnnnnn nnnnnnnnnn nnnnnnnnnn nnnnnnnnnn nnnnnnnnnn nnnnnnnnnn
      181 nnnnnnnnnn nnnnnnnnnn nnnnnnnnnn nnnnnnnnnn nnnnncnnnn nnnnnnnnnn
      241 nnnnnnnnnn nnnnnnnnnn nnnnnnnnnn nnnnnnnnnn nnnnnnnnnn nnnnnnnnnn
      301 nnnnnnnnnn nnnnnnnann nnnnnnnnnn nnnnnnnnnn nnnnnnnnnn nnnnnnnnnn
      361 nnnnnnncct ttgacgttgg agtccacgtt cttaatagtg gactcttgtt ccaaactgga
      421 acaacactca accctatctc ggtctattct tttgatttat aagggatttt gccgatttcg
      481 gcctattggt taaaaaatga gctgatttaa caaaaattta acgcgaattt taacaaaata
      541 ttaacgctta caatttaggt ggcacttttc ggggaaatgt gcgcggaacc cctatttgtt
      601 tatttttcta aatacattca aatatgtatc cgctcatgag acaataaccc tgataaatgc
      661 ttcaataata ttgaaaaagg aagagtatga gtattcaaca tttccgtgtc gcccttattc
      721 ccttttttgc ggcattttgc cttcctgttt ttgctcaccc agaaacgctg gtgaaagtaa
      781 aagatgctga agatcagttg ggtgcacgag tgggttacat cgaactggat ctcaacagcg
      841 gtaagatcct tgagagtttt cgccccgaag aacgttttcc aatgatgagc acttttaaag
      901 ttctgctatg tggcgcggta ttatcccgta ttgacgccgg gcaagagcaa ctcggtcgcc
      961 gcatacacta ttctcagaat gacttggttg agtactcacc agtcacagaa aagcatctta
     1021 cggatggcat gacagtaaga gaattatgca gtgctgccat aaccatgagt gataacactg
     1081 cggccaactt acttctgaca acgatcggag gaccgaagga gctaaccgct tttttgcaca
     1141 acatggggga tcatgtaact cgccttgatc gttgggaacc ggagctgaat gaagccatac
     1201 caaacgacga gcgtgacacc acgatgcctg tagcaatggc aacaacgttg cgcaaactat
     1261 taactggcga actacttact ctagcttccc ggcaacaatt aatagactgg atggaggcgg
     1321 ataaagttgc aggaccactt ctgcgctcgg cccttccggc tggctggttt attgctgata
     1381 aatctggagc cggtgagcgt gggtctcgcg gtatcattgc agcactgggg ccagatggta
     1441 agccctcccg tatcgtagtt atctacacga cggggagtca ggcaactatg gatgaacgaa
     1501 atagacagat cgctgagata ggtgcctcac tgattaagca ttggtaactg tcagaccaag
     1561 tttactcata tatactttag attgatttaa aacttcattt ttaatttaaa aggatctagg
     1621 tgaagatcct ttttgataat ctcatgacca aaatccctta acgtgagttt tcgttccact
     1681 gagcgtcaga ccccgtagaa aagatcaaag gatcttcttg agatcctttt tttctgcgcg
     1741 taatctgctg cttgcaaaca aaaaaaccac cgctaccagc ggtggtttgt ttgccggatc
     1801 aagagctacc aactcttttt ccgaaggtaa ctggcttcag cagagcgcag ataccaaata
     1861 ctgttcttct agtgtagccg tagttaggcc accacttcaa gaactctgta gcaccgccta
     1921 catacctcgc tctgctaatc ctgttaccag tggctgctgc cagtggcgat aagtcgtgtc
     1981 ttaccgggtt ggactcaaga cgatagttac cggataaggc gcagcggtcg ggctgaacgg
     2041 ggggttcgtg cacacagccc agcttggagc gaacgaccta caccgaactg agatacctac
     2101 agcgtgagct atgagaaagc gccacgcttc ccgaagggag aaaggcggac aggtatccgg
     2161 taagcggcag ggtcggaaca ggagagcgca cgagggagct tccaggggga aacgcctggt
     2221 atctttatag tcctgtcggg tttcgccacc tctgacttga gcgtcgattt ttgtgatgct
     2281 cgtcaggggg gcggagccta tggaaaaacg ccagcaacgc ggccttttta cggttcctgg
     2341 ccttttgctg gccttttgct cacatgttct ttcctgcgtt atcccctgat tctgtggata
     2401 accgtattac cgcctttgag tgagctgata ccgctcgccg cagccgaacg accgagcgca
     2461 gcgagtcagt gagcgaggaa gcggaagagc gcctgatgcg gtattttctc cttacgcatc
     2521 tgtgcggtat ttcacaccgc atagaccagc cgcgtaacct ggcaaaatcg gttacggttg
     2581 agtaataaat ggatgccctg cgtaagcggg tgtgggcgga caataaagtc ttaaactgaa
     2641 caaaatagat ctaaactatg acaataaagt cttaaactag acagaatagt tgtaaactga
     2701 aatcagtcca gttatgctgt gaaaaagcat actggacttt tgttatggct aaagcaaact
     2761 cttcattttc tgaagtgcaa attgcccgtc gtattaaaga ggggcgtggc caagggcatg
     2821 gtaaagacta tattcgcggc gttgtgacaa tttaccgaac aactccgcgg ccgggaagcc
     2881 gatctcggct tgaacgaatt gttaggtggc ggtacttggg tcgatatcaa agtgcatcac
     2941 ttcttcccgt atgcccaact ttgtatagag agccactgcg ggatcgtcac cgtaatctgc
     3001 ttgcacgtag atcacataag caccaagcgc gttggcctca tgcttcaaga gattgatgag
     3061 cgcggtggca atgccctgcc tccggtgctc gccggagact gcgagatcat agatatagat
     3121 ctcactacgc ggctgctcaa acttgggcag aacgtaagcc gcgagagcgc caacaaccgc
     3181 ttcttggtcg aaggcagcaa gcgcgatgaa tgtcttacta cggagcaagt tcccgaggta
     3241 atcggagtcc ggctgatgtt gggagtaggt ggctacgtct ccgaactcac gaccgaaaag
     3301 atcaagagca gcccgcatgg atttgacttg gtcagggccg agcctacatg tgcgaatgat
     3361 gcccatactt gagccaccta actttgtttt agggcgactg ccctgctgcg taacatcgtt
     3421 gctgctgcgt aacatcgttg ctgctccata acatcaaaca tcgacccacg gcgtaacgcg
     3481 cttgctgctt ggatgcccga ggcatagact gtacaaaaaa acagtcataa caagccatga
     3541 aaaccgccac tgcgccgtta ccaccgctgc gttcggtcaa ggttctggac cagttgcgtg
     3601 agcgcatacg ctacttgcat tacagtttac gaaccgaaca ggcttatgtc aactgggttc
     3661 gtgccttcat ccgtttccac ggtgtgcgtc acccggcaac cttgggcagc agcgaagtcg
     3721 aggcatttct gtcctggctg gcgaacgagc gcaaggtttc ggtctccacg catcgtcagg
     3781 cattggcggc cttgctgttc ttctacggca aggtgctgtg cacggatctg cccttgcttc
     3841 aggagatcgg tagacctcgg ccgtcgcggc gcttgccggt ggtgctgacc ccggatgaag
     3901 tggttcgcat cctcggtttt ctggaaggcg agcatcgttt gttcgcccag gactctagct
     3961 atagttctag tggttggcta cgtacccgta gtggctatgg cagggcttgc cgccccgacg
     4021 ttggctgcga gccctgggcc ttcacccgaa cttgggggtt ggggtgggga aaaggaagaa
     4081 acgcgggcgt attggtccca atggggtctc ggtggggtat cgacagagtg ccagccctgg
     4141 gaccgaaccc cgcgtttatg aacaaacgac ccaacacccg tgcgttttat tctgtctttt
     4201 tattgccgtc atagcgcggg ttccttccgg tattgtctcc ttccgtgttt cagttagcct
     4261 cccccatctc ccggtaccgc atgcggatct gtacgggcca gatatacgcg ttgacattga
     4321 ttattgacta gttattaata gtaatcaatt acggggtcat tagttcatag cccatatatg
     4381 gagttccgcg ttacataact tacggtaaat ggcccgcctg gctgaccgcc caacgacccc
     4441 cgcccattga cgtcaataat gacgtatgtt cccatagtaa cgccaatagg gactttccat
     4501 tgacgtcaat gggtggagta tttacggtaa actgcccact tggcagtaca tcaagtgtat
     4561 catatgccaa gtacgccccc tattgacgtc aatgacggta aatggcccgc ctggcattat
     4621 gcccagtaca tgaccttatg ggactttcct acttggcagt acatctacgt attagtcatc
     4681 gctattacca tggtgatgcg gttttggcag tacatcaatg ggcgtggata gcggtttgac
     4741 tcacggggat ttccaagtct ccaccccatt gacgtcaatg ggagtttgtt ttggcaccaa
     4801 aatcaacggg actttccaaa atgtcgtaac aactccgccc cattgacgca aatgggcggt
     4861 aggcgtgtac ggtgggaggt ctatataagc agagctctct ggctaactag agaacccact
     4921 gcttactggc ttatcgaata cggaccttta attcaaccca acacaatata ttatagttaa
     4981 ataagaatta ttatcaaatc atttgtatat taattaaaat actatactgt aaattacatt
     5041 ttatttacaa tcactcgacg gatccttaag aaggagatat actatggcga ccctggaaaa
     5101 gctgatgaag gccttcgagt ccctcaagtc cttccaacag cagcaacagc aacaacagca
     5161 gcaacagcaa caacagcagc aacagcaaca acagcagcaa cagcaacaac agcagcaaca
     5221 gcaacaacag cagcaacagc aacaacaaca gcagcaacag caacaacagc agcaacagca
     5281 acaacagcag caacagcaac aacagcagca acagcaacaa cagcagcaac agcaacaaca
     5341 gcagcaacag caacaacagc agcaacagca acaacagcag caacagcaac aacagcagca
     5401 acagcaacaa cagcagcaac agcaacaaca gcagcaacag caacaacagc agcaacagca
     5461 accgccaccg ccgccgccgc cgccgccgcc tcctcagctt cctcagccgc cgccgcaggc
     5521 acagccgctg ctgcctcagc cgcagccgcc cccgccgccg cccccgccgc cacccggccc
     5581 ggctgtggct gaggagccgc tgcaccgacc aaagaaagaa ctttcagcta ccaagaaaga
     5641 ccgtgtgaat cattgtctga caatatgtga aaacatagtg gcacagtctg tcagaaattc
     5701 tccagaattt cagaaacttc tgggcatcgc tatggaactt tttctgctgt gcagtgatga
     5761 cgcagagtca gatgtcagga tggtggctga cgaatgcctc aacaaagtta tcaaagcttt
     5821 gatggattct aatcttccaa ggttacagct cgagctctat aaggaaatta aaaagaatgg
     5881 tgcccctcgg agtttgcgtg ctgccctgtg gaggtttgct gagctggctc acctggttcg
     5941 gcctcagaaa tgcaggcctt acctggtgaa ccttctgccg tgcctgactc gaacaagcaa
     6001 gagacccgaa gaatcagtcc aggagacctt ggctgcagct gttcccaaaa ttatggcttc
     6061 ttttggcaat tttgcaaatg acaatgaaat taaggttttg ttaaaggcct tcatagcgaa
     6121 cctgaagtca agctccccca ccattcggcg gacagcggct ggatcagcag tgagcatctg
     6181 ccagcactca agaaggacac aatatttcta tagttggcta ctaaatgtgc tcttaggctt
     6241 actcgttcct gtcgaggatg aacactccac tctgctgatt cttggcgtgc tgctcaccct
     6301 gaggtatttg gtgcccttgc tgcagcagca ggtcaaggac acaagcctga aaggcagctt
     6361 cggagtgaca aggaaagaaa tggaagtctc tccttctgca gagcagcttg tccaggttta
     6421 tgaactgacg ttacatcata cacagcacca agaccacaat gttgtgaccg gagccctgga
     6481 gctgttgcag cagctcttca gaacgcctcc acccgagctt ctgcaaaccc tgaccgcagt
     6541 cgggggcatt gggcagctca ccgctgctaa ggaggagtct ggtggccgaa gccgtagtgg
     6601 gagtattgtg gaacttatag ctggaggggg ttcctcatgc agccctgtcc tttcaagaaa
     6661 acaaaaaggc aaagtgctct taggagaaga agaagccttg gaggatgact ctgaatcgag
     6721 atcggatgtc agcagctctg ccttaacagc ctcagtgaag gatgagatca gtggagagct
     6781 ggctgcttct tcaggggttt ccactccagg gtcagcaggt catgacatca tcacagaaca
     6841 gccacggtca cagcacacac tgcaggcgga ctcagtggat ctggccagct gtgacttgac
     6901 aagctctgcc actgatgggg atgaggagga tatcttgagc cacagctcca gccaggtcag
     6961 cgccgtccca tctgaccctg ccatggacct gaatgatggg acccaggcct cgtcgcccat
     7021 cagcgacagc tcccagacca ccaccgaagg gcctgattca gctgttaccc cttcagacag
     7081 ttctgaaatt gtgttagacg gtaccgacaa ccagtatttg ggcctgcaga ttggacagcc
     7141 ccaggatgaa gatgaggaag ccacaggtat tcttcctgat gaagcctcgg aggccttcag
     7201 gaactcttcc atggcccttc aacaggcaca tttattgaaa aacatgagtc actgcaggca
     7261 gccttctgac agcagtgttg ataaatttgt gttgagagat gaagctactg aaccgggtga
     7321 tcaagaaaac aagccttgcc gcatcaaagg tgacattgga cagtccactg atgatgactc
     7381 tgcacctctt gtccattgtg tccgcctttt atctgcttcg tttttgctaa cagggggaaa
     7441 aaatgtgctg gttccggaca gggatgtgag ggtcagcgtg aaggccctgg ccctcagctg
     7501 tgtgggagca gctgtggccc tccacccgga atctttcttc agcaaactct ataaagttcc
     7561 tcttgacacc acggaatacc ctgaggaaca gtatgtctca gacatcttga actacatcga
     7621 tcatggagac ccacaggttc gaggagccac tgccattctc tgtgggaccc tcatctgctc
     7681 catcctcagc aggtcccgct tccacgtggg agattggatg ggcaccatta gaaccctcac
     7741 aggaaataca ttttctttgg cggattgcat tcctttgctg cggaaaacac tgaaggatga
     7801 gtcttctgtt acttgcaagt tagcttgtac agctgtgagg aactgtgtca tgagtctctg
     7861 cagcagcagc tacagtgagt taggactgca gctgatcatc gatgtgctga ctctgaggaa
     7921 cagttcctat tggctggtga ggacagagct tctggaaacc cttgcagaga ttgacttcag
     7981 gctggtgagc tttttggagg caaaagcaga aaacttacac agaggggctc atcattatac
     8041 agggctttta aaactgcaag aacgagtgct caataatgtt gtcatccatt tgcttggaga
     8101 tgaagacccc agggtgcgac atgttgccgc agcatcacta attaggcttg tcccaaagct
     8161 gttttataaa tgtgaccaag gacaagctga tccagtagtg gccgtggcaa gagatcaaag
     8221 cagtgtttac ctgaaacttc tcatgcatga gacgcagcct ccatctcatt tctccgtcag
     8281 cacaataacc agaatatata gaggctataa cctactacca agcataacag acgtcactat
     8341 ggaaaataac ctttcaagag ttattgcagc agtttctcat gaactaatca catcaaccac
     8401 cagagcactc acatttggat gctgtgaagc tttgtgtctt ctttccactg ccttcccagt
     8461 ttgcatttgg agtttaggtt ggcactgtgg agtgcctcca ctgagtgcct cagatgagtc
     8521 taggaagagc tgtaccgttg ggatggccac aatgattctg accctgctct cgtcagcttg
     8581 gttcccattg gatctctcag cccatcaaga tgctttgatt ttggccggaa acttgcttgc
     8641 agccagtgct cccaaatctc tgagaagttc atgggcctct gaagaagaag ccaacccagc
     8701 agccaccaag caagaggagg tctggccagc cctgggggac cgggccctgg tgcccatggt
     8761 ggagcagctc ttctctcacc tgctgaaggt gattaacatt tgtgcccacg tcctggatga
     8821 cgtggctcct ggacccgcaa taaaggcagc cttgccttct ctaacaaacc ccccttctct
     8881 aagtcccatc cgacgaaagg ggaaggagaa agaaccagga gaacaagcat ctgtaccgtt
     8941 gagtcccaag aaaggcagtg aggccagtgc agcttctaga caatctgata cctcaggtcc
     9001 tgttacaaca agtaaatcct catcactggg gagtttctat catcttcctt catacctcaa
     9061 actgcatgat gtcctgaaag ctacacacgc taactacaag gtcacgctgg atcttcagaa
     9121 cagcacggaa aagtttggag ggtttcttcg ctcagccttg gatgttcttt ctcagatact
     9181 agagctggcc acactgcagg acattgggaa gtgtgttgaa gagatcctag gatacctgaa
     9241 atcctgcttt agtcgagaac caatgatggc aactgtttgt gttcaacaat tgttgaagac
     9301 tctctttggc acaaacttgg cctcccagtt tgatggctta tcttccaacc ccagcaagtc
     9361 acaaggccga gcacagcgcc ttggctcctc cagtgtgagg ccaggcttgt accactactg
     9421 cttcatggcc ccgtacaccc acttcaccca ggccctcgct gacgccagcc tgaggaacat
     9481 ggtgcaggcg gagcaggaga acgacacctc gggatggttt gatgtcctcc agaaagtgtc
     9541 tacccagttg aagacaaacc tcacgagtgt cacaaagaac cgtgcagata agaatgctat
     9601 tcataatcac attcgtttgt ttgaacctct tgttataaaa gctttaaaac agtacacgac
     9661 tacaacatgt gtgcagttac agaagcaggt tttagatttg ctggcgcagc tggttcagtt
     9721 acgggttaat tactgtcttc tggattcaga tcaggtgttt attggctttg tattgaaaca
     9781 gtttgaatac attgaagtgg gccagttcag ggaatcagag gcaatcattc caaacatctt
     9841 tttcttcttg gtattactat cttatgaacg ctatcattca aaacagatca ttggaattcc
     9901 taaaatcatt cagctctgtg atggcatcat ggccagtgga aggaaggctg tgacacatgc
     9961 cataccggct ctgcagccca tagtccacga cctctttgta ttaagaggaa caaataaagc
    10021 tgatgcagga aaagagcttg aaacccaaaa agaggtggtg gtgtcaatgt tactgagact
    10081 catccagtac catcaggtgt tggagatgtt cattcttgtc ctgcagcagt gccacaagga
    10141 gaatgaagac aagtggaagc gactgtctcg acagatagct gacatcatcc tcccaatgtt
    10201 agccaaacag cagatgcaca ttgactctca tgaagccctt ggagtgttaa atacattatt
    10261 tgagattttg gccccttcct ccctccgtcc ggtagacatg cttttacgga gtatgttcgt
    10321 cactccaaac acaatggcgt ccgtgagcac tgttcaactg tggatatcgg gaattctggc
    10381 cattttgagg gttctgattt cccagtcaac tgaagatatt gttctttctc gtattcagga
    10441 gctctccttc tctccgtatt taatctcctg tacagtaatt aataggttaa gagatgggga
    10501 cagtacttca acgctagaag aacacagtga agggaaacaa ataaagaatt tgccagaaga
    10561 aacattttca aggtttctat tacaactggt tggtattctt ttagaagaca ttgttacaaa
    10621 acagctgaag gtggaaatga gtgagcagca acatactttc tattgccagg aactaggcac
    10681 actgctaatg tgtctgatcc acatcttcaa gtctggaatg ttccggagaa tcacagcagc
    10741 tgccactagg ctgttccgca gtgatggctg tggcggcagt ttctacaccc tggacagctt
    10801 gaacttgcgg gctcgttcca tgatcaccac ccacccggcc ctggtgctgc tctggtgtca
    10861 gatactgctg cttgtcaacc acaccgacta ccgctggtgg gcagaagtgc agcagacccc
    10921 gaaaagacac agtctgtcca gcacaaagtt acttagtccc cagatgtctg gagaagagga
    10981 ggattctgac ttggcagcca aacttggaat gtgcaataga gaaatagtac gaagaggggc
    11041 tctcattctc ttctgtgatt atgtctgtca gaacctccat gactccgagc acttaacgtg
    11101 gctcattgta aatcacattc aagatctgat cagcctttcc cacgagcctc cagtacagga
    11161 cttcatcagt gccgttcatc ggaactctgc tgccagcggc ctgttcatcc aggcaattca
    11221 gtctcgttgt gaaaaccttt caactccaac catgctgaag aaaactcttc agtgcttgga
    11281 ggggatccat ctcagccagt cgggagctgt gctcacgctg tatgtggaca ggcttctgtg
    11341 cacccctttc cgtgtgctgg ctcgcatggt cgacatcctt gcttgtcgcc gggtagaaat
    11401 gcttctggct gcaaatttac agagcagcat ggcccagttg ccaatggaag aactcaacag
    11461 aatccaggaa taccttcaga gcagcgggct cgctcagaga caccaaaggc tctattccct
    11521 gctggacagg tttcgtctct ccaccatgca agactcactt agtccctctc ctccagtctc
    11581 ttcccacccg ctggacgggg atgggcacgt gtcactggaa acagtgagtc cggacaaaga
    11641 ctggtacgtt catcttgtca aatcccagtg ttggaccagg tcagattctg cactgctgga
    11701 aggtgcagag ctggtgaatc ggattcctgc tgaagatatg aatgccttca tgatgaactc
    11761 ggagttcaac ctaagcctgc tagctccatg cttaagccta gggatgagtg aaatttctgg
    11821 tggccagaag agtgcccttt ttgaagcagc ccgtgaggtg actctggccc gtgtgagcgg
    11881 caccgtgcag cagctccctg ctgtccatca tgtcttccag cccgagctgc ctgcagaacc
    11941 ggcggcctac tggagcaagt tgaatgatct gtttggggat gctgcactgt atcagtccct
    12001 gcccactctg gcccgggccc tggcacagta cctggtggtg gtctccaaac tgcccagtca
    12061 tttgcacctt cctcctgaga aagagaagga cattgtgaaa ttcgtggtgg caacccttga
    12121 ggccctgtcc tggcatttga tccatgagca gatcccgctg agtctggatc tccaggcagg
    12181 gctggactgc tgctgcctgg ccctgcagct gcctggcctc tggagcgtgg tctcctccac
    12241 agagtttgtg acccacgcct gctccctcat ccactgtgtg cacttcatcc tggaggccgt
    12301 tgcagtgcag cctggagagc agcttcttag tccagaaaga aggacaaata ccccaaaagc
    12361 catcagcgag gaggaggagg aagtagatcc aaacacacag aatcctaagt atatcactgc
    12421 agcctgtgag atggtggcag aaatggtgga gtctctgcag tcggtgttgg ccttgggtca
    12481 taaaaggaat agcggcgtgc cggcgtttct cacgccattg ctcaggaaca tcatcatcag
    12541 cctggcccgc ctgccccttg tcaacagcta cacacgtgtg cccccactgg tgtggaagct
    12601 tggatggtca cccaaaccgg gaggggattt tggcacagca ttccctgaga tccccgtgga
    12661 gttcctccag gaaaaggaag tctttaagga gttcatctac cgcatcaaca cactaggctg
    12721 gaccagtcgt actcagtttg aagaaacttg ggccaccctc cttggtgtcc tggtgacgca
    12781 gcccctcgtg atggagcagg aggagagccc accagaagaa gacacagaga ggacccagat
    12841 caacgtcctg gccgtgcagg ccatcacctc actggtgctc agtgcaatga ctgtgcctgt
    12901 ggccggcaac ccagctgtaa gctgcttgga gcagcagccc cggaacaagc ctctgaaagc
    12961 tctcgacacc aggtttggga ggaagctgag cattatcaga gggattgtgg agcaagagat
    13021 tcaagcaatg gtttcaaaga gagagaatat tgccacccat catttatatc aggcatggga
    13081 tcctgtccct tctctgtctc cggctactac aggtgccctc atcagccacg agaagctgct
    13141 gctgcagatc aaccccgagc gggagctggg gagcatgagc tacaaactcg gccaggtgtc
    13201 catacactcc gtgtggctag ggaacagcat cacacccctg agggaggagg aatgggacga
    13261 ggaagaggag gaggaggccg acgcccctgc accttcgtca ccacccacgt ctccagtcaa
    13321 ctccaggaaa caccgggctg gagttgacat ccactcctgt tcgcagtttt tgcttgagtt
    13381 gtacagccgc tggatcctgc cgtccagctc agccaggagg accccggcca tcctgatcag
    13441 tgaggtggtc agatcccttc tagtggtctc agacttgttc accgagcgca accagtttga
    13501 gctgatgtat gtgacgctga cagaactgcg aagggtgcac ccttcagaag acgagatcct
    13561 cgctcagtac ctggtgcctg ccacctgcaa ggcagctgcc gtccttggga tggacaaggc
    13621 cgtggcggag cctgtcagcc gcctgctgga gagcacgctc aggagcagcc acctgcccag
    13681 cagggttgga gccctgcacg gcatcctcta tgtgctggag tgcgacctgc tggacgacac
    13741 tgccaagcag ctcatcccgg tcatcagcga ctatctcctc tccaacctga aagggatcgc
    13801 ccactgcgtg aacattcaca gccagcagca cgtactggtc atgtgtgcca ctgcgtttta
    13861 cctcattgag aactatcctc tggacgtagg gccggaattt tcagcatcaa taatacagat
    13921 gtgtggggtg atgctgtctg gaagtgagga gtccaccccc tccatcattt accactgtgc
    13981 cctcagaggc ctggagcgcc tcctgctctc tgagcagctc tcccgcctgg atgcagaatc
    14041 gctggtcaag ctgagtgtgg acagagtgaa cgtgcacagc ccgcaccggg ccatggcggc
    14101 tctgggcctg atgctcacct gcatgtacac aggaaaggag aaagtcagtc cgggtagaac
    14161 ttcagaccct aatcctgcag cccccgacag cgagtcagtg attgttgcta tggagcgggt
    14221 atctgttctt tttgatagga tcaggaaagg ctttccttgt gaagccagag tggtggccag
    14281 gatcctgccc cagtttctag acgacttctt cccaccccag gacatcatga acaaagtcat
    14341 cggagagttt ctgtccaacc agcagccata cccccagttc atggccaccg tggtgtataa
    14401 ggtgtttcag actctgcaca gcaccgggca gtcgtccatg gtccgggact gggtcatgct
    14461 gtccctctcc aacttcacgc agagggcccc ggtcgccatg gccacgtgga gcctctcctg
    14521 cttctttgtc agcgcgtcca ccagcccgtg ggtcgcggcg atcctcccac atgtcatcag
    14581 caggatgggc aagctggagc aggtggacgt gaaccttttc tgcctggtcg ccacagactt
    14641 ctacagacac cagatagagg aggagctcga ccgcagggcc ttccagtctg tgcttgaggt
    14701 ggttgcagcc ccaggaagcc catatcaccg gctgctgact tgtttacgaa atgtccacaa
    14761 ggtcaccacc tgcggtggaa gcggtgacta caaagacgat gacgacaagt aaaacctcta
    14821 cttccaatcg caccatcatc accatcacca tcaccaccat gattacaagg atgacgacga
    14881 taagtgaggc ggccgccaac ttgatatcaa gcttatcgat aatcaacctc tggattacaa
    14941 aatttgtgaa agattgactg gtattcttaa ctatgttgct ccttttacgc tatgtggata
    15001 cgctgcttta atgcctttgt atcatgctat tgcttcccgt atggctttca ttttctcctc
    15061 cttgtataaa tcctggttgc tgtctcttta tgaggagttg tggcccgttg tcaggcaacg
    15121 tggcgtggtg tgcactgtgt ttgctgacgc aacccccact ggttggggca ttgccaccac
    15181 ctgtcagctc ctttccggga ctttcgcttt ccccctccct attgccacgg cggaactcat
    15241 cgccgcctgc cttgcccgct gctggacagg ggctcggctg ttgggcactg acaattccgt
    15301 ggtgttgtcg gggaaatcat cgtcctttcc ttggctgctc gcctgtgttg ccacctggat
    15361 tctgcgcggg acgtccttct gctacgtccc ttcggccctc aatccagcgg accttccttc
    15421 ccgcgggcgc ccccctcctc acggcgagcg aagcttgtcg agaagtacta gaggatctct
    15481 agagcctgca gtctcgacaa gcttgtcgag aagtactaga ggatcataat cagccatacc
    15541 acatttgtag aggttttact tgctttaaaa aacctcccac acctccccct gaacctgaaa
    15601 cataaaatga atgcaattgt tgttgttaac ttgtttattg cagcttataa tggttacaaa
    15661 taaagcaata gcatcacaaa tttcacaaat aaagcatttt tttcactgca ttctagttgt
    15721 ggtttgtcca aactcatcaa tgtatcttat catgtctgga tctgatcact gcttgagcct
    15781 aggagatccg aaccagataa gtgaaatcta gttccaaact attttgtcat ttttaatttt
    15841 cgtattagct tacgacgcta cacccagttc ccatctattt tgtcactctt ccctaaataa
    15901 tccttaaaaa ctccatttcc acccctccca gttcccaact attttgtccg cccacagcgg
    15961 ggcatttttc ttcctgttat gtttttaatc aaacatcctg ccaactccat gtgacaaacc
    16021 gtcatcttcg gctacttt
//
