>Addgene plasmid #111730 | pBacMam2-DiEx-LIC-C-flag_huntingtin_full-length_Q109 | depositor partial sequence | sequence record 209881 | insert
ATGGCGACCCTGGAAAAGCTGATGAAGGCCTTCGAGTCCCTCAAGTCCTTCCAACAGCAGCAACAGCAAC
AACAGCAGCAACAGCAACAACAGCAGCAACAGCAACAACAGCAGCAACAGCAACAACAGCAGCAACAGCA
ACAACAGCAGCAACAGCAACAACAACAGCAGCAACAGCAACAACAGCAGCAACAGCAACAACAGCAGCAA
CAGCAACAACAGCAGCAACAGCAACAACAGCAGCAACAGCAACAACAGCAGCAACAGCAACAACAGCAGC
AACAGCAACAACAGCAGCAACAGCAACAACAGCAGCAACAGCAACAACAGCAGCAACAGCAACAACAGCA
GCAACAGCAACAACAGCAGCAACAGCAACCGCCACCGCCGCCGCCGCCGCCGCCGCCTCCTCAGCTTCCT
CAGCCGCCGCCGCAGGCACAGCCGCTGCTGCCTCAGCCGCAGCCGCCCCCGCCGCCGCCCCCGCCGCCAC
CCGGCCCGGCTGTGGCTGAGGAGCCGCTGCACCGACCAAAGAAAGAACTTTCAGCTACCAAGAAAGACCG
TGTGAATCATTGTCTGACAATATGTGAAAACATAGTGGCACAGTCTGTCAGAAATTCTCCAGAATTTCAG
AAACTTCTGGGCATCGCTATGGAACTTTTTCTGCTGTGCAGTGATGACGCAGAGTCAGATGTCAGGATGG
TGGCTGACGAATGCCTCAACAAAGTTATCAAAGCTTTGATGGATTCTAATCTTCCAAGGTTACAGCTCGA
GCTCTATAAGGAAATTAAAAAGAATGGTGCCCCTCGGAGTTTGCGTGCTGCCCTGTGGAGGTTTGCTGAG
CTGGCTCACCTGGTTCGGCCTCAGAAATGCAGGCCTTACCTGGTGAACCTTCTGCCGTGCCTGACTCGAA
CAAGCAAGAGACCCGAAGAATCAGTCCAGGAGACCTTGGCTGCAGCTGTTCCCAAAATTATGGCTTCTTT
TGGCAATTTTGCAAATGACAATGAAATTAAGGTTTTGTTAAAGGCCTTCATAGCGAACCTGAAGTCAAGC
TCCCCCACCATTCGGCGGACAGCGGCTGGATCAGCAGTGAGCATCTGCCAGCACTCAAGAAGGACACAAT
ATTTCTATAGTTGGCTACTAAATGTGCTCTTAGGCTTACTCGTTCCTGTCGAGGATGAACACTCCACTCT
GCTGATTCTTGGCGTGCTGCTCACCCTGAGGTATTTGGTGCCCTTGCTGCAGCAGCAGGTCAAGGACACA
AGCCTGAAAGGCAGCTTCGGAGTGACAAGGAAAGAAATGGAAGTCTCTCCTTCTGCAGAGCAGCTTGTCC
AGGTTTATGAACTGACGTTACATCATACACAGCACCAAGACCACAATGTTGTGACCGGAGCCCTGGAGCT
GTTGCAGCAGCTCTTCAGAACGCCTCCACCCGAGCTTCTGCAAACCCTGACCGCAGTCGGGGGCATTGGG
CAGCTCACCGCTGCTAAGGAGGAGTCTGGTGGCCGAAGCCGTAGTGGGAGTATTGTGGAACTTATAGCTG
GAGGGGGTTCCTCATGCAGCCCTGTCCTTTCAAGAAAACAAAAAGGCAAAGTGCTCTTAGGAGAAGAAGA
AGCCTTGGAGGATGACTCTGAATCGAGATCGGATGTCAGCAGCTCTGCCTTAACAGCCTCAGTGAAGGAT
GAGATCAGTGGAGAGCTGGCTGCTTCTTCAGGGGTTTCCACTCCAGGGTCAGCAGGTCATGACATCATCA
CAGAACAGCCACGGTCACAGCACACACTGCAGGCGGACTCAGTGGATCTGGCCAGCTGTGACTTGACAAG
CTCTGCCACTGATGGGGATGAGGAGGATATCTTGAGCCACAGCTCCAGCCAGGTCAGCGCCGTCCCATCT
GACCCTGCCATGGACCTGAATGATGGGACCCAGGCCTCGTCGCCCATCAGCGACAGCTCCCAGACCACCA
CCGAAGGGCCTGATTCAGCTGTTACCCCTTCAGACAGTTCTGAAATTGTGTTAGACGGTACCGACAACCA
GTATTTGGGCCTGCAGATTGGACAGCCCCAGGATGAAGATGAGGAAGCCACAGGTATTCTTCCTGATGAA
GCCTCGGAGGCCTTCAGGAACTCTTCCATGGCCCTTCAACAGGCACATTTATTGAAAAACATGAGTCACT
GCAGGCAGCCTTCTGACAGCAGTGTTGATAAATTTGTGTTGAGAGATGAAGCTACTGAACCGGGTGATCA
AGAAAACAAGCCTTGCCGCATCAAAGGTGACATTGGACAGTCCACTGATGATGACTCTGCACCTCTTGTC
CATTGTGTCCGCCTTTTATCTGCTTCGTTTTTGCTAACAGGGGGAAAAAATGTGCTGGTTCCGGACAGGG
ATGTGAGGGTCAGCGTGAAGGCCCTGGCCCTCAGCTGTGTGGGAGCAGCTGTGGCCCTCCACCCGGAATC
TTTCTTCAGCAAACTCTATAAAGTTCCTCTTGACACCACGGAATACCCTGAGGAACAGTATGTCTCAGAC
ATCTTGAACTACATCGATCATGGAGACCCACAGGTTCGAGGAGCCACTGCCATTCTCTGTGGGACCCTCA
TCTGCTCCATCCTCAGCAGGTCCCGCTTCCACGTGGGAGATTGGATGGGCACCATTAGAACCCTCACAGG
AAATACATTTTCTTTGGCGGATTGCATTCCTTTGCTGCGGAAAACACTGAAGGATGAGTCTTCTGTTACT
TGCAAGTTAGCTTGTACAGCTGTGAGGAACTGTGTCATGAGTCTCTGCAGCAGCAGCTACAGTGAGTTAG
GACTGCAGCTGATCATCGATGTGCTGACTCTGAGGAACAGTTCCTATTGGCTGGTGAGGACAGAGCTTCT
GGAAACCCTTGCAGAGATTGACTTCAGGCTGGTGAGCTTTTTGGAGGCAAAAGCAGAAAACTTACACAGA
GGGGCTCATCATTATACAGGGCTTTTAAAACTGCAAGAACGAGTGCTCAATAATGTTGTCATCCATTTGC
TTGGAGATGAAGACCCCAGGGTGCGACATGTTGCCGCAGCATCACTAATTAGGCTTGTCCCAAAGCTGTT
TTATAAATGTGACCAAGGACAAGCTGATCCAGTAGTGGCCGTGGCAAGAGATCAAAGCAGTGTTTACCTG
AAACTTCTCATGCATGAGACGCAGCCTCCATCTCATTTCTCCGTCAGCACAATAACCAGAATATATAGAG
GCTATAACCTACTACCAAGCATAACAGACGTCACTATGGAAAATAACCTTTCAAGAGTTATTGCAGCAGT
TTCTCATGAACTAATCACATCAACCACCAGAGCACTCACATTTGGATGCTGTGAAGCTTTGTGTCTTCTT
TCCACTGCCTTCCCAGTTTGCATTTGGAGTTTAGGTTGGCACTGTGGAGTGCCTCCACTGAGTGCCTCAG
ATGAGTCTAGGAAGAGCTGTACCGTTGGGATGGCCACAATGATTCTGACCCTGCTCTCGTCAGCTTGGTT
CCCATTGGATCTCTCAGCCCATCAAGATGCTTTGATTTTGGCCGGAAACTTGCTTGCAGCCAGTGCTCCC
AAATCTCTGAGAAGTTCATGGGCCTCTGAAGAAGAAGCCAACCCAGCAGCCACCAAGCAAGAGGAGGTCT
GGCCAGCCCTGGGGGACCGGGCCCTGGTGCCCATGGTGGAGCAGCTCTTCTCTCACCTGCTGAAGGTGAT
TAACATTTGTGCCCACGTCCTGGATGACGTGGCTCCTGGACCCGCAATAAAGGCAGCCTTGCCTTCTCTA
ACAAACCCCCCTTCTCTAAGTCCCATCCGACGAAAGGGGAAGGAGAAAGAACCAGGAGAACAAGCATCTG
TACCGTTGAGTCCCAAGAAAGGCAGTGAGGCCAGTGCAGCTTCTAGACAATCTGATACCTCAGGTCCTGT
TACAACAAGTAAATCCTCATCACTGGGGAGTTTCTATCATCTTCCTTCATACCTCAAACTGCATGATGTC
CTGAAAGCTACACACGCTAACTACAAGGTCACGCTGGATCTTCAGAACAGCACGGAAAAGTTTGGAGGGT
TTCTTCGCTCAGCCTTGGATGTTCTTTCTCAGATACTAGAGCTGGCCACACTGCAGGACATTGGGAAGTG
TGTTGAAGAGATCCTAGGATACCTGAAATCCTGCTTTAGTCGAGAACCAATGATGGCAACTGTTTGTGTT
CAACAATTGTTGAAGACTCTCTTTGGCACAAACTTGGCCTCCCAGTTTGATGGCTTATCTTCCAACCCCA
GCAAGTCACAAGGCCGAGCACAGCGCCTTGGCTCCTCCAGTGTGAGGCCAGGCTTGTACCACTACTGCTT
CATGGCCCCGTACACCCACTTCACCCAGGCCCTCGCTGACGCCAGCCTGAGGAACATGGTGCAGGCGGAG
CAGGAGAACGACACCTCGGGATGGTTTGATGTCCTCCAGAAAGTGTCTACCCAGTTGAAGACAAACCTCA
CGAGTGTCACAAAGAACCGTGCAGATAAGAATGCTATTCATAATCACATTCGTTTGTTTGAACCTCTTGT
TATAAAAGCTTTAAAACAGTACACGACTACAACATGTGTGCAGTTACAGAAGCAGGTTTTAGATTTGCTG
GCGCAGCTGGTTCAGTTACGGGTTAATTACTGTCTTCTGGATTCAGATCAGGTGTTTATTGGCTTTGTAT
TGAAACAGTTTGAATACATTGAAGTGGGCCAGTTCAGGGAATCAGAGGCAATCATTCCAAACATCTTTTT
CTTCTTGGTATTACTATCTTATGAACGCTATCATTCAAAACAGATCATTGGAATTCCTAAAATCATTCAG
CTCTGTGATGGCATCATGGCCAGTGGAAGGAAGGCTGTGACACATGCCATACCGGCTCTGCAGCCCATAG
TCCACGACCTCTTTGTATTAAGAGGAACAAATAAAGCTGATGCAGGAAAAGAGCTTGAAACCCAAAAAGA
GGTGGTGGTGTCAATGTTACTGAGACTCATCCAGTACCATCAGGTGTTGGAGATGTTCATTCTTGTCCTG
CAGCAGTGCCACAAGGAGAATGAAGACAAGTGGAAGCGACTGTCTCGACAGATAGCTGACATCATCCTCC
CAATGTTAGCCAAACAGCAGATGCACATTGACTCTCATGAAGCCCTTGGAGTGTTAAATACATTATTTGA
GATTTTGGCCCCTTCCTCCCTCCGTCCGGTAGACATGCTTTTACGGAGTATGTTCGTCACTCCAAACACA
ATGGCGTCCGTGAGCACTGTTCAACTGTGGATATCGGGAATTCTGGCCATTTTGAGGGTTCTGATTTCCC
AGTCAACTGAAGATATTGTTCTTTCTCGTATTCAGGAGCTCTCCTTCTCTCCGTATTTAATCTCCTGTAC
AGTAATTAATAGGTTAAGAGATGGGGACAGTACTTCAACGCTAGAAGAACACAGTGAAGGGAAACAAATA
AAGAATTTGCCAGAAGAAACATTTTCAAGGTTTCTATTACAACTGGTTGGTATTCTTTTAGAAGACATTG
TTACAAAACAGCTGAAGGTGGAAATGAGTGAGCAGCAACATACTTTCTATTGCCAGGAACTAGGCACACT
GCTAATGTGTCTGATCCACATCTTCAAGTCTGGAATGTTCCGGAGAATCACAGCAGCTGCCACTAGGCTG
TTCCGCAGTGATGGCTGTGGCGGCAGTTTCTACACCCTGGACAGCTTGAACTTGCGGGCTCGTTCCATGA
TCACCACCCACCCGGCCCTGGTGCTGCTCTGGTGTCAGATACTGCTGCTTGTCAACCACACCGACTACCG
CTGGTGGGCAGAAGTGCAGCAGACCCCGAAAAGACACAGTCTGTCCAGCACAAAGTTACTTAGTCCCCAG
ATGTCTGGAGAAGAGGAGGATTCTGACTTGGCAGCCAAACTTGGAATGTGCAATAGAGAAATAGTACGAA
GAGGGGCTCTCATTCTCTTCTGTGATTATGTCTGTCAGAACCTCCATGACTCCGAGCACTTAACGTGGCT
CATTGTAAATCACATTCAAGATCTGATCAGCCTTTCCCACGAGCCTCCAGTACAGGACTTCATCAGTGCC
GTTCATCGGAACTCTGCTGCCAGCGGCCTGTTCATCCAGGCAATTCAGTCTCGTTGTGAAAACCTTTCAA
CTCCAACCATGCTGAAGAAAACTCTTCAGTGCTTGGAGGGGATCCATCTCAGCCAGTCGGGAGCTGTGCT
CACGCTGTATGTGGACAGGCTTCTGTGCACCCCTTTCCGTGTGCTGGCTCGCATGGTCGACATCCTTGCT
TGTCGCCGGGTAGAAATGCTTCTGGCTGCAAATTTACAGAGCAGCATGGCCCAGTTGCCAATGGAAGAAC
TCAACAGAATCCAGGAATACCTTCAGAGCAGCGGGCTCGCTCAGAGACACCAAAGGCTCTATTCCCTGCT
GGACAGGTTTCGTCTCTCCACCATGCAAGACTCACTTAGTCCCTCTCCTCCAGTCTCTTCCCACCCGCTG
GACGGGGATGGGCACGTGTCACTGGAAACAGTGAGTCCGGACAAAGACTGGTACGTTCATCTTGTCAAAT
CCCAGTGTTGGACCAGGTCAGATTCTGCACTGCTGGAAGGTGCAGAGCTGGTGAATCGGATTCCTGCTGA
AGATATGAATGCCTTCATGATGAACTCGGAGTTCAACCTAAGCCTGCTAGCTCCATGCTTAAGCCTAGGG
ATGAGTGAAATTTCTGGTGGCCAGAAGAGTGCCCTTTTTGAAGCAGCCCGTGAGGTGACTCTGGCCCGTG
TGAGCGGCACCGTGCAGCAGCTCCCTGCTGTCCATCATGTCTTCCAGCCCGAGCTGCCTGCAGAACCGGC
GGCCTACTGGAGCAAGTTGAATGATCTGTTTGGGGATGCTGCACTGTATCAGTCCCTGCCCACTCTGGCC
CGGGCCCTGGCACAGTACCTGGTGGTGGTCTCCAAACTGCCCAGTCATTTGCACCTTCCTCCTGAGAAAG
AGAAGGACATTGTGAAATTCGTGGTGGCAACCCTTGAGGCCCTGTCCTGGCATTTGATCCATGAGCAGAT
CCCGCTGAGTCTGGATCTCCAGGCAGGGCTGGACTGCTGCTGCCTGGCCCTGCAGCTGCCTGGCCTCTGG
AGCGTGGTCTCCTCCACAGAGTTTGTGACCCACGCCTGCTCCCTCATCCACTGTGTGCACTTCATCCTGG
AGGCCGTTGCAGTGCAGCCTGGAGAGCAGCTTCTTAGTCCAGAAAGAAGGACAAATACCCCAAAAGCCAT
CAGCGAGGAGGAGGAGGAAGTAGATCCAAACACACAGAATCCTAAGTATATCACTGCAGCCTGTGAGATG
GTGGCAGAAATGGTGGAGTCTCTGCAGTCGGTGTTGGCCTTGGGTCATAAAAGGAATAGCGGCGTGCCGG
CGTTTCTCACGCCATTGCTCAGGAACATCATCATCAGCCTGGCCCGCCTGCCCCTTGTCAACAGCTACAC
ACGTGTGCCCCCACTGGTGTGGAAGCTTGGATGGTCACCCAAACCGGGAGGGGATTTTGGCACAGCATTC
CCTGAGATCCCCGTGGAGTTCCTCCAGGAAAAGGAAGTCTTTAAGGAGTTCATCTACCGCATCAACACAC
TAGGCTGGACCAGTCGTACTCAGTTTGAAGAAACTTGGGCCACCCTCCTTGGTGTCCTGGTGACGCAGCC
CCTCGTGATGGAGCAGGAGGAGAGCCCACCAGAAGAAGACACAGAGAGGACCCAGATCAACGTCCTGGCC
GTGCAGGCCATCACCTCACTGGTGCTCAGTGCAATGACTGTGCCTGTGGCCGGCAACCCAGCTGTAAGCT
GCTTGGAGCAGCAGCCCCGGAACAAGCCTCTGAAAGCTCTCGACACCAGGTTTGGGAGGAAGCTGAGCAT
TATCAGAGGGATTGTGGAGCAAGAGATTCAAGCAATGGTTTCAAAGAGAGAGAATATTGCCACCCATCAT
TTATATCAGGCATGGGATCCTGTCCCTTCTCTGTCTCCGGCTACTACAGGTGCCCTCATCAGCCACGAGA
AGCTGCTGCTGCAGATCAACCCCGAGCGGGAGCTGGGGAGCATGAGCTACAAACTCGGCCAGGTGTCCAT
ACACTCCGTGTGGCTAGGGAACAGCATCACACCCCTGAGGGAGGAGGAATGGGACGAGGAAGAGGAGGAG
GAGGCCGACGCCCCTGCACCTTCGTCACCACCCACGTCTCCAGTCAACTCCAGGAAACACCGGGCTGGAG
TTGACATCCACTCCTGTTCGCAGTTTTTGCTTGAGTTGTACAGCCGCTGGATCCTGCCGTCCAGCTCAGC
CAGGAGGACCCCGGCCATCCTGATCAGTGAGGTGGTCAGATCCCTTCTAGTGGTCTCAGACTTGTTCACC
GAGCGCAACCAGTTTGAGCTGATGTATGTGACGCTGACAGAACTGCGAAGGGTGCACCCTTCAGAAGACG
AGATCCTCGCTCAGTACCTGGTGCCTGCCACCTGCAAGGCAGCTGCCGTCCTTGGGATGGACAAGGCCGT
GGCGGAGCCTGTCAGCCGCCTGCTGGAGAGCACGCTCAGGAGCAGCCACCTGCCCAGCAGGGTTGGAGCC
CTGCACGGCATCCTCTATGTGCTGGAGTGCGACCTGCTGGACGACACTGCCAAGCAGCTCATCCCGGTCA
TCAGCGACTATCTCCTCTCCAACCTGAAAGGGATCGCCCACTGCGTGAACATTCACAGCCAGCAGCACGT
ACTGGTCATGTGTGCCACTGCGTTTTACCTCATTGAGAACTATCCTCTGGACGTAGGGCCGGAATTTTCA
GCATCAATAATACAGATGTGTGGGGTGATGCTGTCTGGAAGTGAGGAGTCCACCCCCTCCATCATTTACC
ACTGTGCCCTCAGAGGCCTGGAGCGCCTCCTGCTCTCTGAGCAGCTCTCCCGCCTGGATGCAGAATCGCT
GGTCAAGCTGAGTGTGGACAGAGTGAACGTGCACAGCCCGCACCGGGCCATGGCGGCTCTGGGCCTGATG
CTCACCTGCATGTACACAGGAAAGGAGAAAGTCAGTCCGGGTAGAACTTCAGACCCTAATCCTGCAGCCC
CCGACAGCGAGTCAGTGATTGTTGCTATGGAGCGGGTATCTGTTCTTTTTGATAGGATCAGGAAAGGCTT
TCCTTGTGAAGCCAGAGTGGTGGCCAGGATCCTGCCCCAGTTTCTAGACGACTTCTTCCCACCCCAGGAC
ATCATGAACAAAGTCATCGGAGAGTTTCTGTCCAACCAGCAGCCATACCCCCAGTTCATGGCCACCGTGG
TGTATAAGGTGTTTCAGACTCTGCACAGCACCGGGCAGTCGTCCATGGTCCGGGACTGGGTCATGCTGTC
CCTCTCCAACTTCACGCAGAGGGCCCCGGTCGCCATGGCCACGTGGAGCCTCTCCTGCTTCTTTGTCAGC
GCGTCCACCAGCCCGTGGGTCGCGGCGATCCTCCCACATGTCATCAGCAGGATGGGCAAGCTGGAGCAGG
TGGACGTGAACCTTTTCTGCCTGGTCGCCACAGACTTCTACAGACACCAGATAGAGGAGGAGCTCGACCG
CAGGGCCTTCCAGTCTGTGCTTGAGGTGGTTGCAGCCCCAGGAAGCCCATATCACCGGCTGCTGACTTGT
TTACGAAATGTCCACAAGGTCACCACCTGC
